Addgene plasmid #131353: pMSCV-IRES-GFP-Caspase-1 (C285A)
Purpose: Expresses Caspase-1 C285A
Depositing lab: Jonathan Kagan. Depositing organization: Boston Children's Hospital. Publication: Innate Immune Signaling Organelles Display Natural and Programmable Signaling Flexibility. Tan Y, Kagan JC. Cell. 2019 Apr 4;177(2):384-398.e11. doi: 10.1016/j.cell.2019.01.039. Epub 2019 Mar 7. PubMed 30853218.
Backbone
  Vector backbone: pMSCV-IRES-GFP
  Vector type: Mammalian Expression, Retroviral
Growth in bacteria
  Bacterial resistance: Ampicillin, 100 μg/mL
  Growth temperature: 37°C
  Growth strain: NEB Stable
  Copy number: Unknown
Gene/Insert
  Gene/Insert name: Caspase-1 (C285A)
  Species: M. musculus (mouse)
  Mutation: Caspase-1 (C285A)
  Entrez Gene: Casp1 (a.k.a. ICE, Il1bc)
  Cloning method: Restriction Enzyme; 5′ cloning site Unknown (unknown if destroyed); 3′ cloning site Unknown (unknown if destroyed)
Terms and licenses: Academic/Nonprofit Terms; Industry Terms: Not Available to Industry
How to cite: pMSCV-IRES-GFP-Caspase-1 (C285A) was a gift from Jonathan Kagan (Addgene plasmid # 131353 ; http://n2t.net/addgene:131353 ; RRID:Addgene_131353)
