[The description below was written by a language model from this plasmid's Addgene catalogue record and pLannotate feature annotations shown in this document.]
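Description:
pMSCV-IRES-GFP-Caspase-1 (C285A) is a gammaretroviral mammalian expression vector built on the pMSCV-IRES-GFP backbone, carrying mouse Casp1 with a cysteine-to-alanine substitution at position 285. The 7.6 kb plasmid is propagated in E. coli through a high-copy ColE1/pUC-type origin and selected with ampicillin via the β-lactamase gene and its native promoter. The remaining bacterial backbone contains only non-functional remnants of older cloning vectors (fragments of lacI, lacZα, rop, bom, and the tetracycline resistance gene, plus a lac promoter/operator), along with a short env fragment left over from the parental virus.

The proviral cassette is flanked by murine embryonic stem cell virus 5' and 3' LTRs. The 5' LTR serves as the promoter for the genomic transcript, and the downstream Ψ packaging signal, extended by a truncated gag sequence lacking its start codon, directs encapsidation of that RNA when gag, pol and env functions are supplied in trans by a packaging system. The Casp1 coding sequence follows, then an EMCV IRES and EGFP, so a single bicistronic mRNA yields both the caspase and a fluorescent marker. This allows transduced cells to be identified or sorted by GFP without fusing a tag to the protein, and no epitope tag is annotated.

Caspase-1 is the inflammasome-activated thiol protease that processes pro-IL-1β, pro-IL-18 and gasdermin D. Replacing a cysteine in such an enzyme is typical of a catalytically inactive mutant, although the record states the purpose only as expression of Caspase-1 C285A. The cloning sites used are not recorded. The construct suits stable retroviral expression of this variant in mammalian cells, for example as a comparison to wild-type caspase-1 in innate immune signalling studies.
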