Features (pLannotate 1.2.2; 20 found; start..end, strand, type, name):
      1..517     +  LTR            5' LTR: 5' long terminal repeat from murine embryonic stem cell virus
    581..922     +  misc_feature   MESV Ψ: packaging signal of murine embryonic stem cell virus
    989..1405    +  CDS            gag (truncated): truncated Moloney murine leukemia virus (MMLV) gag gene lacking the start codon
   1427..2632    +  CDS            Casp1: CASP1_MOUSE - Also known as Il1bc. Experimental evidence at protein level: Swiss-Prot protein existence level 1. Thiol protease involved in a variety of inflammatory processes by proteolytically cleaving other proteins, such as the precursors of the inflammatory cytokines interleukin-1 beta (IL1B) and interleukin 18 (IL18) as well as the pyroptosis inducer Gasdermin-D (GSDMD), into active mature peptides (PubMed:21147462, PubMed:32109412). Plays a key role in cell immunity as an inflammatory response initiator: once activated through formation of an inflammasome complex, it initiates a proinfl
   2652..2685    -  misc_feature   MCS (fragment): pBluescript multiple cloning site
   2787..3249    +  misc_feature   IRES: internal ribosome entry site (IRES) of the encephalomyocarditis virus (EMCV)
   3263..3982    +  CDS            EGFP: the original enhanced GFP (Yang et al., 1996) mammalian codon-optimized
   4044..4558    +  LTR            3' LTR: 3' long terminal repeat from murine embryonic stem cell virus
   4720..4736    -  protein_bind   lac operator: The lac repressor binds to the lac operator to inhibit transcription in E. coli. This inhibition can be relieved by adding lactose or isopropyl-β-D-thiogalactopyranoside (IPTG). lac repressor encoded by lacI
   4744..4774    -  promoter       lac promoter: promoter for the E. coli lac operon
   4789..4810    -  protein_bind   CAP binding site: CAP binding activates transcription in the presence of cAMP. E. coli catabolite activator protein
   4823..4915    -  CDS            lacI (fragment): lac repressor; lacI; The lac repressor binds to the lac operator to inhibit transcription in E. coli. This inhibition can be relieved by adding lactose or isopropyl-β-D-thiogalactopyranoside (IPTG).
   5098..5686    -  rep_origin     ori: high-copy-number ColE1/pMB1/pBR322/pUC origin of replication
   5857..6717    -  CDS            AmpR: β-lactamase; bla; confers resistance to ampicillin, carbenicillin, and related antibiotics
   6718..6822    -  promoter       AmpR promoter: bla
   6917..6952    +  CDS            rop (fragment): Rop protein, which maintains plasmids at low copy number; rop
   7054..7153    +  misc_feature   bom (fragment): basis of mobility region from pBR322
   7159..7308    -  CDS            lacZα (fragment): LacZα fragment of β-galactosidase; lacZ fragment
   7308..7509    -  CDS            TcR (fragment): tetracycline efflux protein; tet; confers resistance to tetracycline
   7510..7608    +  CDS            env (fragment): murine leukemia virus gPr80 envelope polyprotein precursor; env; proteolytically cleaved into gp70SU and p15TM subunits
>Addgene plasmid #131353 | pMSCV-IRES-GFP-Caspase-1 (C285A) | addgene full sequence | sequence record 257018 | Addgene NGS Result
AATGAAAGACCCCACCTGTAGGTTTGGCAAGCTAGCTTAAGTAACGCCATTTTGCAAGGCATGGAAAATA
CATAACTGAGAATAGAGAAGTTCAGATCAAGGTTAGGAACAGAGAGACAGCAGAATATGGGCCAAACAGG
ATATCTGTGGTAAGCAGTTCCTGCCCCGGCTCAGGGCCAAGAACAGATGGTCCCCAGATGCGGTCCCGCC
CTCAGCAGTTTCTAGAGAACCATCAGATGTTTCCAGGGTGCCCCAAGGACCTGAAATGACCCTGTGCCTT
ATTTGAACTAACCAATCAGTTCGCTTCTCGCTTCTGTTCGCGCGCTTCTGCTCCCCGAGCTCAATAAAAG
AGCCCACAACCCCTCACTCGGCGCGCCAGTCCTCCGATAGACTGCGTCGCCCGGGTACCCGTATTCCCAA
TAAAGCCTCTTGCTGTTTGCATCCGAATCGTGGACTCGCTGATCCTTGGGAGGGTCTCCTCAGATTGATT
GACTGCCCACCTCGGGGGTCTTTCATTTGGAGGTTCCACCGAGATTTGGAGACCCCTGCCCAGGGACCAC
CGACCCCCCCGCCGGGAGGTAAGCTGGCCAGCGGTCGTTTCGTGTCTGTCTCTGTCTTTGTGCGTGTTTG
TGCCGGCATCTAATGTTTGCGCCTGCGTCTGTACTAGTTAGCTAACTAGCTCTGTATCTGGCGGACCCGT
GGTGGAACTGACGAGTTCTGAACACCCGGCCGCAACCCTGGGAGACGTCCCAGGGACTTTGGGGGCCGTT
TTTGTGGCCCGACCTGAGGAAGGGAGTCGATGTGGAATCCGACCCCGTCAGGATATGTGGTTCTGGTAGG
AGACGAGAACCTAAAACAGTTCCCGCCTCCGTCTGAATTTTTGCTTTCGGTTTGGAACCGAAGCCGCGCG
TCTTGTCTGCTGCAGCGCTGCAGCATCGTTCTGTGTTGTCTCTGTCTGACTGTGTTTCTGTATTTGTCTG
AAAATTAGGGCCAGACTGTTACCACTCCCTTAAGTTTGACCTTAGGTCACTGGAAAGATGTCGAGCGGAT
CGCTCACAACCAGTCGGTAGATGTCAAGAAGAGACGTTGGGTTACCTTCTGCTCTGCAGAATGGCCAACC
TTTAACGTCGGATGGCCGCGAGACGGCACCTTTAACCGAGACCTCATCACCCAGGTTAAGATCAAGGTCT
TTTCACCTGGCCCGCATGGACACCCAGACCAGGTCCCCTACATCGTGACCTGGGAAGCCTTGGCTTTTGA
CCCCCCTCCCTGGGTCAAGCCCTTTGTACACCCTAAGCCTCCGCCTCCTCTTCCTCCATCCGCCCCGTCT
CTCCCCCTTGAACCTCCTCGTTCGACCCCGCCTCGATCCTCCCTTTATCCAGCCCTCACTCCTTCTCTAG
GCGCCGGAATTAGATCTGCCGCCACCATGGCAGACAAGATTCTGAGGGCCAAACGAAAGCAGTTTATCAA
CTCTGTTTCCATCGGCACAATCAACGGTTTGCTCGATGAACTCCTTGAGAAGAGAGTGTTGAATCAAGAG
GAAATGGATAAGATTAAACTCGCCAACATAACTGCTATGGATAAGGCCAGGGATCTCTGCGATCATGTTT
CCAAAAAAGGACCACAAGCATCTCAGATTTTCATTACATATATTTGTAATGAAGACTGCTATCTTGCAGG
GATACTTGAATTGCAATCCGCTCCAAGTGCCGAGACCTTTGTCGCTACCGAGGACAGTAAAGGCGGCCAT
CCCTCATCATCAGAAACCAAAGAAGAGCAAAACAAAGAAGATGGCACTTTTCCTGGACTGACAGGAACCC
TCAAGTTTTGCCCACTCGAGAAGGCTCAAAAACTCTGGAAAGAGAATCCATCAGAGATATACCCCATTAT
GAACACCACAACTCGCACTAGATTGGCCTTGATAATTTGTAATACTGAATTCCAACATCTGTCACCCAGA
GTGGGAGCTCAAGTGGACCTCCGAGAAATGAAGCTGTTGCTTGAGGACTTGGGGTACACAGTCAAGGTAA
AAGAAAACTTGACTGCTTTGGAGATGGTAAAGGAGGTTAAGGAGTTTGCTGCATGTCCAGAACACAAAAC
CAGTGATTCCACCTTTTTGGTGTTTATGTCTCATGGTATACAAGAAGGAATCTGCGGGACCACATACAGT
AACGAGGTTTCAGATATACTGAAAGTCGACACCATATTCCAGATGATGAACACTCTCAAATGCCCATCCC
TGAAAGACAAGCCCAAAGTAATTATTATCCAGGCTGCAAGAGGGGAGAAACAAGGGGTGGTATTGCTTAA
AGACAGTGTCCGGGACAGCGAAGAAGACTTCCTCACCGATGCTATTTTCGAAGACGATGGTATAAAAAAA
GCACACATTGAAAAAGACTTTATTGCTTTTTGCTCCTCAACACCTGACAATGTGTCTTGGCGGCATCCTG
TAAGGGGCTCTTTGTTCATCGAGAGTCTGATAAAACACATGAAGGAGTACGCATGGTCATGCGACCTCGA
AGATATTTTCAGAAAAGTTCGCTTCTCATTCGAACAGCCCGAATTTAGACTCCAAATGCCTACTGCAGAC
AGGGTGACCCTCACAAAACGCTTTTATCTGTTCCCAGGACACTAAGCGGCCGCGTTTAAACGTCGACGGT
ATCGATAAGCTTGATATCGAATTCCGCCCCCCCCCCTAACGTTACTGGCCGAAGCCGCTTGGAATAAGGC
CGGTGTGCGTTTGTCTATATGTTATTTTCCACCATATTGCCGTCTTTTGGCAATGTGAGGGCCCGGAAAC
CTGGCCCTGTCTTCTTGACGAGCATTCCTAGGGGTCTTTCCCCTCTCGCCAAAGGAATGCAAGGTCTGTT
GAATGTCGTGAAGGAAGCAGTTCCTCTGGAAGCTTCTTGAAGACAAACAACGTCTGTAGCGACCCTTTGC
AGGCAGCGGAACCCCCCACCTGGCGACAGGTGCCTCTGCGGCCAAAAGCCACGTGTATAAGATACACCTG
CAAAGGCGGCACAACCCCAGTGCCACGTTGTGAGTTGGATAGTTGTGGAAAGAGTCAAATGGCTCTCCTC
AAGCGTATTCAACAAGGGGCTGAAGGATGCCCAGAAGGTACCCCATTGTATGGGATCTGATCTGGGGCCT
CGGTGCACATGCTTTACATGTGTTTAGTCGAGGTTAAAAAAACGTCTAGGCCCCCCGAACCACGGGGACG
TGGTTTTCCTTTGAAAAACACGATGATAATATGGCCACAACCATGGTGAGCAAGGGCGAGGAGCTGTTCA
CCGGGGTGGTGCCCATCCTGGTCGAGCTGGACGGCGACGTAAACGGCCACAAGTTCAGCGTGTCTGGCGA
GGGCGAGGGCGATGCCACCTACGGCAAGCTGACCCTGAAGTTCATCTGCACCACCGGCAAGCTGCCCGTG
CCCTGGCCCACCCTCGTGACCACCCTGACCTACGGCGTGCAGTGCTTCAGCCGCTACCCCGACCACATGA
AGCAGCACGACTTCTTCAAGTCCGCCATGCCCGAAGGCTACGTCCAGGAGCGCACCATCTTCTTCAAGGA
CGACGGCAACTACAAGACCCGCGCCGAGGTGAAGTTCGAGGGCGACACCCTGGTGAACCGCATCGAGCTG
AAGGGCATCGACTTCAAGGAGGACGGCAACATCCTGGGGCACAAGCTGGAGTACAACTACAACAGCCACA
ACGTCTATATCATGGCCGACAAGCAGAAGAACGGCATCAAGGCGAACTTCAAGATCCGCCACAACATCGA
GGACGGCAGCGTGCAGCTCGCCGACCACTACCAGCAGAACACCCCCATCGGCGACGGCCCCGTGCTGCTG
CCCGACAACCACTACCTGAGCACCCAGTCCGCCCTGAGCAAAGACCCCAACGAGAAGCGCGATCACATGG
TCCTGCTGGAGTTCGTGACCGCCGCCGGGATCACTCTCGGCATGGACGAGCTGTACAAGTAATGAATTAA
TTAAGAATTCGATAAAATAAAAGATTTTATTTAGTCTCCAGAAAAAGGGGGGAATGAAAGACCCCACCTG
TAGGTTTGGCAAGCTAGCTTAAGTAACGCCATTTTGCAAGGCATGGAAAATACATAACTGAGAATAGAGA
AGTTCAGATCAAGGTTAGGAACAGAGAGACAGCAGAATATGGGCCAAACAGGATATCTGTGGTAAGCAGT
TCCTGCCCCGGCTCAGGGCCAAGAACAGATGGTCCCCAGATGCGGTCCCGCCCTCAGCAGTTTCTAGAGA
ACCATCAGATGTTTCCAGGGTGCCCCAAGGACCTGAAATGACCCTGTGCCTTATTTGAACTAACCAATCA
GTTCGCTTCTCGCTTCTGTTCGCGCGCTTCTGCTCCCCGAGCTCAATAAAAGAGCCCACAACCCCTCACT
CGGCGCGCCAGTCCTCCGATAGACTGCGTCGCCCGGGTACCCGTGTATCCAATAAACCCTCTTGCAGTTG
CATCCGACTTGTGGTCTCGCTGTTCCTTGGGAGGGTCTCCTCTGAGTGATTGACTACCCGTCAGCGGGGG
TCTTTCATGGGTAACAGTTTCTTGAAGTTGGAGAACAACATTCTGAGGGTAGGAGTCGAATATTAAGTAA
TCCTGACTCAATTAGCCACTGTTTTGAATCCACATACTCCAATACTCCTGAAATAGTTCATTATGGACAG
CGCAGAAAGAGCTGGGGAGAATTGTGAAATTGTTATCCGCTCACAATTCCACACAACATACGAGCCGGAA
GCATAAAGTGTAAAGCCTGGGGTGCCTAATGAGTGAGCTAACTCACATTAATTGCGTTGCGCTCACTGCC
CGCTTTCCAGTCGGGAAACCTGTCGTGCCAGCTGCATTAATGAATCGGCCAACGCGCGGGGAGAGGCGGT
TTGCGTATTGGGCGCTCTTCCGCTTCCTCGCTCACTGACTCGCTGCGCTCGGTCGTTCGGCTGCGGCGAG
CGGTATCAGCTCACTCAAAGGCGGTAATACGGTTATCCACAGAATCAGGGGATAACGCAGGAAAGAACAT
GTGAGCAAAAGGCCAGCAAAAGGCCAGGAACCGTAAAAAGGCCGCGTTGCTGGCGTTTTTCCATAGGCTC
CGCCCCCCTGACGAGCATCACAAAAATCGACGCTCAAGTCAGAGGTGGCGAAACCCGACAGGACTATAAA
GATACCAGGCGTTTCCCCCTGGAAGCTCCCTCGTGCGCTCTCCTGTTCCGACCCTGCCGCTTACCGGATA
CCTGTCCGCCTTTCTCCCTTCGGGAAGCGTGGCGCTTTCTCATAGCTCACGCTGTAGGTATCTCAGTTCG
GTGTAGGTCGTTCGCTCCAAGCTGGGCTGTGTGCACGAACCCCCCGTTCAGCCCGACCGCTGCGCCTTAT
CCGGTAACTATCGTCTTGAGTCCAACCCGGTAAGACACGACTTATCGCCACTGGCAGCAGCCACTGGTAA
CAGGATTAGCAGAGCGAGGTATGTAGGCGGTGCTACAGAGTTCTTGAAGTGGTGGCCTAACTACGGCTAC
ACTAGAAGAACAGTATTTGGTATCTGCGCTCTGCTGAAGCCAGTTACCTTCGGAAAAAGAGTTGGTAGCT
CTTGATCCGGCAAACAAACCACCGCTGGTAGCGGTGGTTTTTTTGTTTGCAAGCAGCAGATTACGCGCAG
AAAAAAAGGATCTCAAGAAGATCCTTTGATCTTTTCTACGGGGTCTGACGCTCAGTGGAACGAAAACTCA
CGTTAAGGGATTTTGGTCATGAGATTATCAAAAAGGATCTTCACCTAGATCCTTTTAAATTAAAAATGAA
GTTTTAAATCAATCTAAAGTATATATGAGTAAACTTGGTCTGACAGTTACCAATGCTTAATCAGTGAGGC
ACCTATCTCAGCGATCTGTCTATTTCGTTCATCCATAGTTGCCTGACTCCCCGTCGTGTAGATAACTACG
ATACGGGAGGGCTTACCATCTGGCCCCAGTGCTGCAATGATACCGCGAGACCCACGCTCACCGGCTCCAG
ATTTATCAGCAATAAACCAGCCAGCCGGAAGGGCCGAGCGCAGAAGTGGTCCTGCAACTTTATCCGCCTC
CATCCAGTCTATTAATTGTTGCCGGGAAGCTAGAGTAAGTAGTTCGCCAGTTAATAGTTTGCGCAACGTT
GTTGCCATTGCTACAGGCATCGTGGTGTCACGCTCGTCGTTTGGTATGGCTTCATTCAGCTCCGGTTCCC
AACGATCAAGGCGAGTTACATGATCCCCCATGTTGTGCAAAAAAGCGGTTAGCTCCTTCGGTCCTCCGAT
CGTTGTCAGAAGTAAGTTGGCCGCAGTGTTATCACTCATGGTTATGGCAGCACTGCATAATTCTCTTACT
GTCATGCCATCCGTAAGATGCTTTTCTGTGACTGGTGAGTACTCAACCAAGTCATTCTGAGAATAGTGTA
TGCGGCGACCGAGTTGCTCTTGCCCGGCGTCAATACGGGATAATACCGCGCCACATAGCAGAACTTTAAA
AGTGCTCATCATTGGAAAACGTTCTTCGGGGCGAAAACTCTCAAGGATCTTACCGCTGTTGAGATCCAGT
TCGATGTAACCCACTCGTGCACCCAACTGATCTTCAGCATCTTTTACTTTCACCAGCGTTTCTGGGTGAG
CAAAAACAGGAAGGCAAAATGCCGCAAAAAAGGGAATAAGGGCGACACGGAAATGTTGAATACTCATACT
CTTCCTTTTTCAATATTATTGAAGCATTTATCAGGGTTATTGTCTCATGAGCGGATACATATTTGAATGT
ATTTAGAAAAATAAACAAATAGGGGTTCCGCGCACATTTCCCCGAAAAGTGCCACCTGACGTCTAAGAAA
CCATTATTATCATGACATTAACCTATAAAAATAGGCGTATCACGAGGCCCTTTCGTCTCGCGCGTTTCGG
TGATGACGGTGAAAACCTCTGACACATGCAGCTCCCGGAGACGGTCACAGCTTGTCTGTAAGCGGATGCC
GGGAGCAGACAAGCCCGTCAGGGCGCGTCAGCGGGTGTTGGCGGGTGTCGGGGCTGGCTTAACTATGCGG
CATCAGAGCAGATTGTACTGAGAGTGCACCATATGCGGTGTGAAATACCGCACAGATGCGTAAGGAGAAA
ATACCGCATCAGGCGCCATTCGCCATTCAGGCTGCGCAACTGTTGGGAAGGGCGATCGGTGCGGGCCTCT
TCGCTATTACGCCAGCTGGCGAAAGGGGGATGTGCTGCAAGGCGATTAAGTTGGGTAACGCCAGGGTTTT
CCCAGTCACGACGTTGTAAAACGACGGCGCAAGGAATGGTGCATGCAAGGAGATGGCGCCCAACAGTCCC
CCGGCCACGGGGCCTGCCACCATACCCACGCCGAAACAAGCGCTCATGAGCCCGAAGTGGCGAGCCCGAT
CTTCCCCATCGGTGATGTCGGCGATATAGGCGCCAGCAACCGCACCTGTGGCGCCGGTGATGCCGGCCAC
GATGCGTCCGGCGTAGAGGCGATTAGTCCAATTTGTTAAAGACAGGATATCAGTGGTCCAGGCTCTAGTT
TTGACTCAACAATATCACCAGCTGAAGCCTATAGAGTACGAGCCATAGATAAAATAAAAGATTTTATTTA
GTCTCCAGAAAAAGGGGGG
